>Addgene plasmid #220917 | plenti hSyn AldoC | addgene full sequence | sequence record 436353 | Addgene NGS Result
GACGGATCGGGAGATCTCCCGATCCCCTATGGTGCACTCTCAGTACAATCTGCTCTGATGCCGCATAGTT
AAGCCAGTATCTGCTCCCTGCTTGTGTGTTGGAGGTCGCTGAGTAGTGCGCGAGCAAAATTTAAGCTACA
ACAAGGCAAGGCTTGACCGACAATTGCATGAAGAATCTGCTTAGGGTTAGGCGTTTTGCGCTGCTTCGCG
ATGTACGGGCCAGATATACGCGTTGACATTGATTATTGACTAGTTATTAATAGTAATCAATTACGGGGTC
ATTAGTTCATAGCCCATATATGGAGTTCCGCGTTACATAACTTACGGTAAATGGCCCGCCTGGCTGACCG
CCCAACGACCCCCGCCCATTGACGTCAATAATGACGTATGTTCCCATAGTAACGCCAATAGGGACTTTCC
ATTGACGTCAATGGGTGGAGTATTTACGGTAAACTGCCCACTTGGCAGTACATCAAGTGTATCATATGCC
AAGTACGCCCCCTATTGACGTCAATGACGGTAAATGGCCCGCCTGGCATTATGCCCAGTACATGACCTTA
TGGGACTTTCCTACTTGGCAGTACATCTACGTATTAGTCATCGCTATTACCATGGTGATGCGGTTTTGGC
AGTACATCAATGGGCGTGGATAGCGGTTTGACTCACGGGGATTTCCAAGTCTCCACCCCATTGACGTCAA
TGGGAGTTTGTTTTGGCACCAAAATCAACGGGACTTTCCAAAATGTCGTAACAACTCCGCCCCATTGACG
CAAATGGGCGGTAGGCGTGTACGGTGGGAGGTCTATATAAGCAGCGCGTTTTGCCTGTACTGGGTCTCTC
TGGTTAGACCAGATCTGAGCCTGGGAGCTCTCTGGCTAACTAGGGAACCCACTGCTTAAGCCTCAATAAA
GCTTGCCTTGAGTGCTTCAAGTAGTGTGTGCCCGTCTGTTGTGTGACTCTGGTAACTAGAGATCCCTCAG
ACCCTTTTAGTCAGTGTGGAAAATCTCTAGCAGTGGCGCCCGAACAGGGACTTGAAAGCGAAAGGGAAAC
CAGAGGAGCTCTCTCGACGCAGGACTCGGCTTGCTGAAGCGCGCACGGCAAGAGGCGAGGGGCGGCGACT
GGTGAGTACGCCAAAAATTTTGACTAGCGGAGGCTAGAAGGAGAGAGATGGGTGCGAGAGCGTCAGTATT
AAGCGGGGGAGAATTAGATCGCGATGGGAAAAAATTCGGTTAAGGCCAGGGGGAAAGAAAAAATATAAAT
TAAAACATATAGTATGGGCAAGCAGGGAGCTAGAACGATTCGCAGTTAATCCTGGCCTGTTAGAAACATC
AGAAGGCTGTAGACAAATACTGGGACAGCTACAACCATCCCTTCAGACAGGATCAGAAGAACTTAGATCA
TTATATAATACAGTAGCAACCCTCTATTGTGTGCATCAAAGGATAGAGATAAAAGACACCAAGGAAGCTT
TAGACAAGATAGAGGAAGAGCAAAACAAAAGTAAGACCACCGCACAGCAAGCGGCCGCTGATCTTCAGAC
CTGGAGGAGGAGATATGAGGGACAATTGGAGAAGTGAATTATATAAATATAAAGTAGTAAAAATTGAACC
ATTAGGAGTAGCACCCACCAAGGCAAAGAGAAGAGTGGTGCAGAGAGAAAAAAGAGCAGTGGGAATAGGA
GCTTTGTTCCTTGGGTTCTTGGGAGCAGCAGGAAGCACTATGGGCGCAGCGTCAATGACGCTGACGGTAC
AGGCCAGACAATTATTGTCTGGTATAGTGCAGCAGCAGAACAATTTGCTGAGGGCTATTGAGGCGCAACA
GCATCTGTTGCAACTCACAGTCTGGGGCATCAAGCAGCTCCAGGCAAGAATCCTGGCTGTGGAAAGATAC
CTAAAGGATCAACAGCTCCTGGGGATTTGGGGTTGCTCTGGAAAACTCATTTGCACCACTGCTGTGCCTT
GGAATGCTAGTTGGAGTAATAAATCTCTGGAACAGATTTGGAATCACACGACCTGGATGGAGTGGGACAG
AGAAATTAACAATTACACAAGCTTAATACACTCCTTAATTGAAGAATCGCAAAACCAGCAAGAAAAGAAT
GAACAAGAATTATTGGAATTAGATAAATGGGCAAGTTTGTGGAATTGGTTTAACATAACAAATTGGCTGT
GGTATATAAAATTATTCATAATGATAGTAGGAGGCTTGGTAGGTTTAAGAATAGTTTTTGCTGTACTTTC
TATAGTGAATAGAGTTAGGCAGGGATATTCACCATTATCGTTTCAGACCCACCTCCCAACCCCGAGGGGA
CCCGACAGGCCCGAAGGAATAGAAGAAGAAGGTGGAGAGAGAGACAGAGACAGATCCATTCGATTAGTGA
ACGGATCAACTTTTAAAAGAAAAGGGGGGATTGGGGGGTACAGTGCAGGGGAAAGAATAGTAGACATAAT
AGCAACAGACATACAAACTAAAGAATTACAAAAACAAATTACAAAATTCAAAATTTTATCGATGCTAGAC
TGCAGAGGGCCCTGCGTATGAGTGCAAGTGGGTTTTAGGACCAGGATGAGGCGGGGTGGGGGTGCCTACC
TGACGACCGACCCCGACCCACTGGACAAGCACCCAACCCCCATTCCCCAAATTGCGCATCCCCTATCAGA
GAGGGGGAGGGGAAACAGGATGCGGCGAGGCGCGTGCGCACTGCCAGCTTCAGCACCGCGGACAGTGCCT
TCGCCCCCGCCTGGCGGCGCGCGCCACCGCCGCCTCAGCACTGAAGGCGCGCTGACGTCACTCGCCGGTC
CCCCGCAAACTCCCCTTCCCGGCCACCTTGGTCGCGTCCGCGCCGCCGCCGGCCCAGCCGGACCGCACCA
CGCGAGGCGCGAGATAGGGGGGCACGGGCGCGACCATCTGCGCTGCGGCGCCGGCGACTCAGCGCTGCCT
CAGTCTGCGGTGGGCAGCGGAGGAGTCGTGTCGTGCCTGAGAGCGCAGTCGATCTAGACGATAAGGGCGA
ATTCTGCAGATATCCATCACACTGGCGGCCGCTCGAGAGATCCGCTAGCGCTACCGGACTCAGATCTCGA
GCTCAAGCTTCGAATTCTGCAGTCGACATGCCTCACTCGTACCCAGCCCTTTCTGCTGAGCAGAAGAAGG
AGTTGTCTGACATTGCCCTGCGGATTGTAGCCCCGGGCAAAGGCATTCTGGCTGCGGATGAGTCTGTAGG
CAGCATGGCCAAGCGGCTGAGCCAAATTGGGGTGGAAAACACAGAGGAGAACCGCCGGCTGTACCGCCAG
GTCCTGTTCAGTGCTGATGACCGTGTGAAAAAGTGCATTGGAGGCGTCATTTTCTTCCATGAGACCCTCT
ACCAGAAAGATGATAATGGTGTTCCCTTCGTCCGAACCATCCAGGATAAGGGCATCGTCGTGGGCATCAA
GGTTGACAAGGGTGTGGTGCCTCTAGCTGGGACTGATGGAGAAACCACCACTCAAGGGCTGGATGGGCTC
TCAGAACGCTGTGCCCAATACAAGAAGGATGGTGCTGACTTTGCCAAGTGGCGCTGTGTGCTGAAAATCA
GTGAGCGTACACCCTCTGCACTTGCCATTCTGGAGAACGCCAACGTGCTGGCCCGTTATGCCAGTATCTG
CCAGCAGAATGGCATTGTGCCTATTGTGGAACCTGAAATATTGCCTGATGGAGACCACGACCTCAAACGT
TGTCAGTATGTTACAGAGAAGGTCTTGGCTGCTGTGTACAAGGCCCTGAGTGACCATCATGTATACCTGG
AGGGGACCCTGCTCAAGCCCAACATGGTGACCCCGGGCCATGCCTGTCCCATCAAGTATACCCCAGAGGA
GATTGCCATGGCAACTGTCACTGCCCTGCGTCGCACTGTGCCCCCAGCTGTCCCAGGAGTGACCTTCCTG
TCTGGGGGTCAGAGCGAAGAAGAGGCATCATTCAACCTCAATGCCATCAACCGCTGCCCCCTTCCCCGAC
CCTGGGCGCTTACCTTCTCCTATGGGCGTGCCCTGCAAGCCTCTGCACTCAATGCCTGGCGAGGGCAACG
GGACAATGCTGGGGCTGCCACTGAGGAGTTCATCAAGCGGGCTGAGGTGAATGGGCTTGCAGCCCAGGGC
AAGTATGAAGGCAGTGGAGAAGATGGTGGAGCAGCAGCACAGTCACTCTACATTGCCAACCATGCCTACT
GAGGATCCACCGGATCTAGATAACTGATCATAATCAGCCATACCACGTTTAAACCTGGAAAAACATGGAG
CAATCACAAGTAGCAATACAGCAGCTACCAATGCTGATTGTGCCTGGCTAGAAGCACAAGAGGAGGAGGA
GGTGGGTTTTCCAGTCACACCTCAGACAATCAACCTCTGGATTACAAAATTTGTGAAAGATTGACTGGTA
TTCTTAACTATGTTGCTCCTTTTACGCTATGTGGATACGCTGCTTTAATGCCTTTGTATCATGCTATTGC
TTCCCGTATGGCTTTCATTTTCTCCTCCTTGTATAAATCCTGGTTGCTGTCTCTTTATGAGGAGTTGTGG
CCCGTTGTCAGGCAACGTGGCGTGGTGTGCACTGTGTTTGCTGACGCAACCCCCACTGGTTGGGGCATTG
CCACCACCTGTCAGCTCCTTTCCGGGACTTTCGCTTTCCCCCTCCCTATTGCCACGGCGGAACTCATCGC
CGCCTGCCTTGCCCGCTGCTGGACAGGGGCTCGGCTGTTGGGCACTGACAATTCCGTGGTGTTGTCGGGG
AAGCTGACGTCCTTTCCATGGCTGCTCGCCTGTGTTGCCACCTGGATTCTGCGCGGGACGTCCTTCTGCT
ACGTCCCTTCGGCCCTCAATCCAGCGGACCTTCCTTCCCGCGGCCTGCTGCCGGCTCTGCGGCCTCTTCC
GCGTCTTCGCCTTCGCCCTCAGACGAGTCGGATCTCCCTTTGGGCCGCCTCCCCGCCTGGAATTCGAGCT
CGGTACCTTTAAGACCAATGACTTACAAGGCAGCTGTAGATCTTAGCCACTTTTTAAAAGAAAAGGGGGG
ACTGGAAGGGCTAATTCACTCCCAACGAAGACAAGATATCCTTGATCTGTGGATCTACCACACACAAGGC
TACTTCCCTGATTGGCAGAACTACACACCAGGGCCAGGGATCAGATATCCACTGACCTTTGGATGGTGCT
ACAAGCTAGTACCAGTTGAGCAAGAGAAGGTAGAAGAAGCCAATGAAGGAGAGAACACCCGCTTGTTACA
CCCTGTGAGCCTGCATGGGATGGATGACCCGGAGAGAGAAGTATTAGAGTGGAGGTTTGACAGCCGCCTA
GCATTTCATCACATGGCCCGAGAGCTGCATCCGGACTGTACTGGGTCTCTCTGGTTAGACCAGATCTGAG
CCTGGGAGCTCTCTGGCTAACTAGGGAACCCACTGCTTAAGCCTCAATAAAGCTTGCCTTGAGTGCTTCA
AGTAGTGTGTGCCCGTCTGTTGTGTGACTCTGGTAACTAGAGATCCCTCAGACCCTTTTAGTCAGTGTGG
AAAATCTCTAGCAGGGCCGCTTTAAACCCGCTGATCAGCCTCGACTGTGCCTTCTAGTTGCCAGCCATCT
GTTGTTTGCCCCTCCCCCGTGCCTTCCTTGACCCTGGAAGGTGCCACTCCCACTGTCCTTTCCTAATAAA
ATGAGGAAATTGCATCGCATTGTCTGAGTAGGTGTCATTCTATTCTGGGGGGTGGGGTGGGGCAGGACAG
CAAGGGGGAGGATTGGGAAGACAATAGCAGGCATGCTGGGGATGCGGTGGGCTCTATGGCTTCTGAGGCG
GAAAGAACCAGCTGGGGCTCTAGGGGGTATCCCC
[124 nt withheld, positions 5845-5968]
C
[91 nt withheld, positions 5970-6060]
A
[49 nt withheld, positions 6062-6110]
CCTTTGACGTTGGAGTCCACGTTCTTT
[37 nt withheld, positions 6138-6174]
ACCCTATCTCGGTCTATTCTTTTGATTTATAAGGGATTTTGCCGATTTCGGCCTATTGGTTAAAAAATGA
GCTGATTTAACAAAAATTTAACGCGAATTAATTCTGTGGAATGTGTGTCAGTTAGGGTGTGGAAAGTCCC
CAGGCTCCCCAGCAGGCAGAAGTATGCAAAGCATGCATCTCAATTAGTCAGCAACCAGGTGTGGAAAGTC
CCCAGGCTCCCCAGCAGGCAGAAGTATGCAAAGCATGCATCTCAATTAGTCAGCAACCATAGTCCCGCCC
CTAACTCCGCCCATCCCGCCCCTAACTCCGCCCAGTTCCGCCCATTCTCCGCCCCATGGCTGACTAATTT
TTTTTATTTATGCAGAGGCCGAGGCCGCCTCTGCCTCTGAGCTATTCCAGAAGTAGTGAGGAGGCTTTTT
TGGAGGCCTAGGCTTTTGCAAAAAGCTCCCGGGAGCTTGTATATCCATTTTCGGATCTGATCAGCACGTG
TTGACAATTAATCATCGGCATAGTATATCGGCATAGTATAATACGACAAGGTGAGGAACTAAACCATGGC
CAAGTTGACCAGTGCCGTTCCGGTGCTCACCGCGCGCGACGTCGCCGGAGCGGTCGAGTTCTGGACCGAC
CGGCTCGGGTTCTCCCGGGACTTCGTGGAGGACGACTTCGCCGGTGTGGTCCGGGACGACGTGACCCTGT
TCATCAGCGCGGTCCAGGACCAGGTGGTGCCGGACAACACCCTGGCCTGGGTGTGGGTGCGCGGCCTGGA
CGAGCTGTACGCCGAGTGGTCGGAGGTCGTGTCCACGAACTTCCGGGACGCCTCCGGGCCGGCCATGACC
GAGATCGGCGAGCAGCCGTGGGGGCGGGAGTTCGCCCTGCGCGACCCGGCCGGCAACTGCGTGCACTTCG
TGGCCGAGGAGCAGGACTGACACGTGCTACGAGATTTCGATTCCACCGCCGCCTTCTATGAAAGGTTGGG
CTTCGGAATCGTTTTCCGGGACGCCGGCTGGATGATCCTCCAGCGCGGGGATCTCATGCTGGAGTTCTTC
GCCCACCCCAACTTGTTTATTGCAGCTTATAATGGTTACAAATAAAGCAATAGCATCACAAATTTCACAA
ATAAAGCATTTTTTTCACTGCATTCTAGTTGTGGTTTGTCCAAACTCATCAATGTATCTTATCATGTCTG
TATACCGTCGACCTCTAGCTAGAGCTTGGCGTAATCATGGTCATAGCTGTTTCCTGTGTGAAATTGTTAT
CCGCTCACAATTCCACACAACATACGAGCCGGAAGCATAAAGTGTAAAGCCTGGGGTGCCTAATGAGTGA
GCTAACTCACATTAATTGCGTTGCGCTCACTGCCCGCTTTCCAGTCGGGAAACCTGTCGTGCCAGCTGCA
TTAATGAATCGGCCAACGCGCGGGGAGAGGCGGTTTGCGTATTGGGCGCTCTTCCGCTTCCTCGCTCACT
GACTCGCTGCGCTCGGTCGTTCGGCTGCGGCGAGCGGTATCAGCTCACTCAAAGGCGGTAATACGGTTAT
CCACAGAATCAGGGGATAACGCAGGAAAGAACATGTGAGCAAAAGGCCAGCAAAAGGCCAGGAACCGTAA
AAAGGCCGCGTTGCTGGCGTTTTTCCATAGGCTCCGCCCCCCTGACGAGCATCACAAAAATCGACGCTCA
AGTCAGAGGTGGCGAAACCCGACAGGACTATAAAGATACCAGGCGTTTCCCCCTGGAAGCTCCCTCGTGC
GCTCTCCTGTTCCGACCCTGCCGCTTACCGGATACCTGTCCGCCTTTCTCCCTTCGGGAAGCGTGGCGCT
TTCTCATAGCTCACGCTGTAGGTATCTCAGTTCGGTGTAGGTCGTTCGCTCCAAGCTGGGCTGTGTGCAC
GAACCCCCCGTTCAGCCCGACCGCTGCGCCTTATCCGGTAACTATCGTCTTGAGTCCAACCCGGTAAGAC
ACGACTTATCGCCACTGGCAGCAGCCACTGGTAACAGGATTAGCAGAGCGAGGTATGTAGGCGGTGCTAC
AGAGTTCTTGAAGTGGTGGCCTAACTACGGCTACACTAGAAGAACAGTATTTGGTATCTGCGCTCTGCTG
AAGCCAGTTACCTTCGGAAAAAGAGTTGGTAGCTCTTGATCCGGCAAACAAACCACCGCTGGTAGCGGTG
GTTTTTTTGTTTGCAAGCAGCAGATTACGCGCAGAAAAAAAGGATCTCAAGAAGATCCTTTGATCTTTTC
TACGGGGTCTGACGCTCAGTGGAACGAAAACTCACGTTAAGGGATTTTGGTCATGAGATTATCAAAAAGG
ATCTTCACCTAGATCCTTTTAAATTAAAAATGAAGTTTTAAATCAATCTAAAGTATATATGAGTAAACTT
GGTCTGACAGTTACCAATGCTTAATCAGTGAGGCACCTATCTCAGCGATCTGTCTATTTCGTTCATCCAT
AGTTGCCTGACTCCCCGTCGTGTAGATAACTACGATACGGGAGGGCTTACCATCTGGCCCCAGTGCTGCA
ATGATACCGCGAGACCCACGCTCACCGGCTCCAGATTTATCAGCAATAAACCAGCCAGCCGGAAGGGCCG
AGCGCAGAAGTGGTCCTGCAACTTTATCCGCCTCCATCCAGTCTATTAATTGTTGCCGGGAAGCTAGAGT
AAGTAGTTCGCCAGTTAATAGTTTGCGCAACGTTGTTGCCATTGCTACAGGCATCGTGGTGTCACGCTCG
TCGTTTGGTATGGCTTCATTCAGCTCCGGTTCCCAACGATCAAGGCGAGTTACATGATCCCCCATGTTGT
GCAAAAAAGCGGTTAGCTCCTTCGGTCCTCCGATCGTTGTCAGAAGTAAGTTGGCCGCAGTGTTATCACT
CATGGTTATGGCAGCACTGCATAATTCTCTTACTGTCATGCCATCCGTAAGATGCTTTTCTGTGACTGGT
GAGTACTCAACCAAGTCATTCTGAGAATAGTGTATGCGGCGACCGAGTTGCTCTTGCCCGGCGTCAATAC
GGGATAATACCGCGCCACATAGCAGAACTTTAAAAGTGCTCATCATTGGAAAACGTTCTTCGGGGCGAAA
ACTCTCAAGGATCTTACCGCTGTTGAGATCCAGTTCGATGTAACCCACTCGTGCACCCAACTGATCTTCA
GCATCTTTTACTTTCACCAGCGTTTCTGGGTGAGCAAAAACAGGAAGGCAAAATGCCGCAAAAAAGGGAA
TAAGGGCGACACGGAAATGTTGAATACTCATACTCTTCCTTTTTCAATATTATTGAAGCATTTATCAGGG
TTATTGTCTCATGAGCGGATACATATTTGAATGTATTTAGAAAAATAAACAAATAGGGGTTCCGCGCACA
TTTCCCCGAAAAGTGCCACCTGACGTC
Features (pLannotate 1.2.2; 32 found; start..end, strand, type, name):
     28..80      -  misc_feature   bom (fragment): basis of mobility region from pBR322
    235..614     +  enhancer       CMV enhancer: human cytomegalovirus immediate early enhancer
    615..814     +  promoter       CMV promoter: human cytomegalovirus (CMV) immediate early promoter
    832..1012    +  LTR            5' LTR (truncated): truncated 5' long terminal repeat (LTR) from HIV-1
   1059..1184    +  misc_feature   HIV-1 Ψ: packaging signal of human immunodeficiency virus type 1
   1168..1531    +  CDS            HIV-1 gag (fragment): gag protein from human immunodeficiency virus 1; gag
   1677..1910    +  misc_feature   RRE: The Rev response element (RRE) of HIV-1 allows for Rev-dependent mRNA export from the nucleus to the cytoplasm.
   2287..2387    +  CDS            Rev (fragment): human immunodeficiency virus 1 (HIV-1) Rev protein; rev; enhances nuclear export of unspliced and incompletely spliced viral mRNAs
   2391..2507    +  misc_feature   cPPT/CTS: central polypurine tract and central termination sequence of HIV-1
   2541..2988    +  promoter       hSyn promoter: human synapsin I promoter; confers neuron-specific expression (Kügler et al., 2003)
   3054..3107    +  misc_feature   MCS (fragment): multiple cloning site
   3108..4199    +  CDS            ALDOC: ALDOC_HUMAN - Also known as ALDC. Experimental evidence at protein level: Swiss-Prot protein existence level 1. From Homo sapiens (Human).
   4237..4365    +  CDS            nef (fragment): NEF_HV1Z2 - Experimental evidence at protein level: Swiss-Prot protein existence level 1. Extracellular Nef protein targets CD4(+) T-lymphocytes for apoptosis by interacting with CXCR4 surface receptors. From Human immunodeficiency virus type 1 group M subtype D (isolate Z2/CDC-Z34) (HIV-1).
   4368..4956    +  misc_feature   WPRE: woodchuck hepatitis virus posttranscriptional regulatory element
   4973..5041    +  CDS            nef (fragment): NEF_HV1Z2 - Experimental evidence at protein level: Swiss-Prot protein existence level 1. Extracellular Nef protein targets CD4(+) T-lymphocytes for apoptosis by interacting with CXCR4 surface receptors. From Human immunodeficiency virus type 1 group M subtype D (isolate Z2/CDC-Z34) (HIV-1).
   5043..5355    +  LTR            5' LTR (fragment): 5' long terminal repeat (LTR) from HIV-1
   5363..5543    +  LTR            5' LTR (truncated): truncated 5' long terminal repeat (LTR) from HIV-1
   5575..5799    +  polyA_signal   bGH poly(A) signal: bovine growth hormone polyadenylation signal
   5803..5824    +  promoter       SV40 promoter (fragment): SV40 enhancer and early promoter
   5845..6273    +  rep_origin     f1 ori (sequence partly withheld): f1 bacteriophage origin of replication; arrow indicates direction of (+) strand synthesis
   6287..6616    +  promoter       SV40 promoter: SV40 enhancer and early promoter
   6664..6711    +  promoter       EM7 promoter: synthetic bacterial promoter&nbsp
   6730..7104    +  CDS            BleoR: antibiotic-binding protein; Sh ble from Streptoalloteichus hindustanus; confers resistance to bleomycin, phleomycin, and Zeocin™
   7114..7239    +  CDS            ble (fragment): BLE_KLEPN - Experimental evidence at protein level: Swiss-Prot protein existence level 1. Binding protein with a strong affinity to the bleomycin family of antibiotics. Binds to CL990; an antimitotic-antibiotic compound. From Klebsiella pneumoniae.
   7234..7355    +  polyA_signal   SV40 poly(A) signal: SV40 polyadenylation signal
   7428..7444    -  protein_bind   lac operator: The lac repressor binds to the lac operator to inhibit transcription in E. coli. This inhibition can be relieved by adding lactose or isopropyl-β-D-thiogalactopyranoside (IPTG). lac repressor encoded by lacI
   7452..7482    -  promoter       lac promoter: promoter for the E. coli lac operon
   7497..7518    -  protein_bind   CAP binding site: CAP binding activates transcription in the presence of cAMP. E. coli catabolite activator protein
   7531..7623    -  CDS            lacI (fragment): lac repressor; lacI; The lac repressor binds to the lac operator to inhibit transcription in E. coli. This inhibition can be relieved by adding lactose or isopropyl-β-D-thiogalactopyranoside (IPTG).
   7806..8394    -  rep_origin     ori: high-copy-number ColE1/pMB1/pBR322/pUC origin of replication
   8565..9425    -  CDS            AmpR: β-lactamase; bla; confers resistance to ampicillin, carbenicillin, and related antibiotics
   9426..9530    -  promoter       AmpR promoter: bla
