[The description below was written by a language model from this plasmid's Addgene catalogue record and pLannotate feature annotations shown in this document.]
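Description:
plenti hSyn AldoC is a lentiviral transfer plasmid of about 9.6 kb, built on the pLV-hSyn backbone, for neuron-specific expression of human aldolase C (ALDOC, fructose-bisphosphate aldolase C). It is propagated in E. coli through a high-copy ColE1/pUC-type origin with ampicillin resistance (AmpR under its own bla promoter). An f1 origin and remnants of the lac promoter/operator region are also annotated in the backbone.

The viral portion has a CMV enhancer/promoter placed upstream of a truncated HIV-1 5' LTR, which drives transcription of the viral genomic RNA in packaging cells. This is followed by the Ψ packaging signal with a short gag fragment, the Rev response element for Rev-dependent nuclear export, and the cPPT/CTS element that aids nuclear import of the reverse-transcribed genome. The internal expression cassette consists of the human synapsin I (hSyn) promoter, which restricts expression to neurons, and the roughly 1.1 kb ALDOC coding sequence cloned between SalI and BamHI sites. No epitope tag or fluorescent reporter is annotated. Next comes a WPRE to enhance transcript stability and expression, then the 3' LTR region, which the automated annotation labels as 5' LTR fragments, and a bGH polyadenylation signal.

Outside the LTR-flanked region, an SV40 promoter/EM7 promoter–BleoR cassette with an SV40 poly(A) signal provides bleomycin/Zeocin-family selection. Because of its position, this marker would not be carried in the packaged virus. The construct is suited to producing lentivirus for, or directly transfecting, neurons to raise levels of this glycolytic enzyme. It was deposited in connection with work on neuronal metabolic deficits related to Parkinson's disease.
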