Addgene plasmid #220917: plenti hSyn AldoC
Purpose: Neuronal specific expression of AldoC
Depositing lab: Timothy Ryan. Depositing organization: Cornell University. Publication: Phosphoglycerate kinase is a central leverage point in Parkinson's disease-driven neuronal metabolic deficits. Kokotos AC, Antoniazzi AM, Unda SR, Ko MS, Park D, Eliezer D, Kaplitt MG, De Camilli P, Ryan TA. Sci Adv. 2024 Aug 23;10(34):eadn6016. doi: 10.1126/sciadv.adn6016. Epub 2024 Aug 21. PubMed 39167658.
Backbone
  Vector backbone: pLV-hSyn
  Backbone size w/o insert (bp): 8465
  Total vector size (bp): 9560
  Vector type: Mammalian Expression, Lentiviral
  Selectable markers: Bleomycin
Growth in bacteria
  Bacterial resistance: Ampicillin, 100 μg/mL
  Growth temperature: 37°C
  Growth strain: NEB Stable
  Copy number: High Copy
Gene/Insert
  Gene/Insert name: AldoC (alt name: aldolase, fructose-bisphosphate C)
  Species: H. sapiens (human)
  Insert size (bp): 1095
  Entrez Gene: ALDOC (a.k.a. ALDC)
  Promoter: hSyn
  Cloning method: Restriction Enzyme; 5′ cloning site SalI (not destroyed); 3′ cloning site BamHI (not destroyed)
  Sequencing primers: 5′ hSyn-F; 3′ WPRE-R
Terms and licenses: Academic/Nonprofit Terms; Industry Terms: Not Available to Industry
Depositor comments: Please visit https://doi.org/10.1101/2023.10.10.561760 for bioRxiv preprint.
How to cite: plenti hSyn AldoC was a gift from Timothy Ryan (Addgene plasmid # 220917 ; http://n2t.net/addgene:220917 ; RRID:Addgene_220917)
